Addgene plasmid #186101: pIG-740pUC19-tNGFR-P2A-BCL10
Purpose: Knockin of truncated NGFR to target gene
Depositing lab: Alexander Marson. Depositing organization: J. David Gladstone Institutes. Publication: High-yield genome engineering in primary cells using a hybrid ssDNA repair template and small-molecule cocktails. Shy BR, Vykunta VS, Ha A, Talbot A, Roth TL, Nguyen DN, Pfeifer WG, Chen YY, Blaeschke F, Shifrut E, Vedova S, Mamedov MR, Chung JJ, Li H, Yu R, Wu D, Wolf J, Martin TG, Castro CE, Ye L, Esensten JH, Eyquem J, Marson A. Nat Biotechnol. 2022 Aug 25:10.1038/s41587-022-01418-8. doi: 10.1038/s41587-022-01418-8. PubMed 36008610.
Backbone
  Vector backbone: PUC19
  Vector type: CRISPR
Growth in bacteria
  Bacterial resistance: Ampicillin, 100 μg/mL
  Growth temperature: 37°C
  Growth strain: DH5alpha
  Copy number: High Copy
Gene/Insert
  Gene/Insert name: BCL10
  Species: H. sapiens (human)
  Mutation: WT with tNGFR sequence
  Entrez Gene: BCL10 (a.k.a. CARMEN, CIPER, CLAP, IMD37, c-E10, mE10)
  Cloning method: Unknown
Terms and licenses: Academic/Nonprofit Terms; Industry Terms: Not Available to Industry
Depositor comments: Please visit https://www.biorxiv.org/content/10.1101/2021.09.02.458799v1 for bioRxiv preprint.
How to cite: pIG-740pUC19-tNGFR-P2A-BCL10 was a gift from Alexander Marson (Addgene plasmid # 186101 ; http://n2t.net/addgene:186101 ; RRID:Addgene_186101)
