[The description below was written by a language model from this plasmid's Addgene catalogue record and pLannotate feature annotations shown in this document.]
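Description:
pIG-740pUC19-tNGFR-P2A-BCL10 is a pUC19-based plasmid catalogued as a CRISPR vector. It carries a donor template for knocking a truncated NGFR (tNGFR) marker into the human BCL10 locus. It has no mammalian expression cassette of its own: the annotation shows no eukaryotic promoter, polyadenylation signal, guide RNA scaffold or Cas9. It is maintained in E. coli through the high-copy ColE1/pUC origin and selected with ampicillin via the β-lactamase gene and its native bla promoter. Remnants of the pUC18/19 multiple cloning site flank the insert, and a short lacZα fragment remains. A short attB1-like match between the origin and AmpR is also annotated, and the record assigns it no role.

The insert lies between the two MCS fragments. It contains a partial human NGFR coding sequence, consistent with the truncated form commonly used as a cell-surface marker. This is followed directly by a short fragment matching the start of the BCL10 coding sequence. The plasmid name indicates a P2A self-cleaving peptide linking the two, although this element was not separately annotated. The unannotated stretches on either side of the tNGFR cassette presumably serve as homology arms to the BCL10 locus, with the short BCL10 coding fragment forming part of the downstream arm, but the record does not define them explicitly. After homology-directed repair at a CRISPR-induced break, this design would put tNGFR under endogenous BCL10 regulation and co-express it with wild-type BCL10 from one transcript. Edited cells could then be detected or enriched by surface staining. The associated publication concerns high-yield genome engineering in primary cells, so this plasmid probably serves as a source or template for repair DNA in such knock-in efficiency experiments.
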