Features (pLannotate 1.2.2; 9 found; start..end, strand, type, name):
      5..25      +  misc_feature   MCS (fragment): pUC18/19 multiple cloning site
    326..1240    +  CDS            NGFR (fragment): TNR16_HUMAN - Also known as TNFRSF16. Experimental evidence at protein level: Swiss-Prot protein existence level 1. Low affinity receptor which can bind to NGF, BDNF, NTF3, and NTF4. Forms a heterodimeric receptor with SORCS2 that binds the precursor forms of NGF, BDNF and NTF3 with high affinity, and has much lower affinity for mature NGF and BDNF (PubMed:24908487). Plays an important role in differentiation and survival of specific neuronal populations during development (By similarity). Can mediate cell survival as well as cell death of neural cells. Plays a role in the inactivation of RHOA
   1238..1291    +  CDS            BCL10 (fragment): BCL10_HUMAN - Also known as CIPER From Homo sapiens (Human).
   1538..1558    +  misc_feature   MCS (fragment): pUC18/19 multiple cloning site
   1803..2391    -  rep_origin     ori: high-copy-number ColE1/pMB1/pBR322/pUC origin of replication
   2508..2532    -  protein_bind   attB1: mutant version of attB; recombination site for the Gateway® BP reaction BP Clonase™
   2632..3492    -  CDS            AmpR: β-lactamase; bla; confers resistance to ampicillin, carbenicillin, and related antibiotics
   3493..3597    -  promoter       AmpR promoter: bla
   3684..3727    -  CDS            lacZα (fragment): LacZα fragment of β-galactosidase; lacZ fragment
>Addgene plasmid #186101 | pIG-740pUC19-tNGFR-P2A-BCL10 | addgene full sequence | sequence record 367799 | Addgene NGS Result
GACCTTCGAGCTCGGTACCCGGGGACGCGCCTCGCCGTGGGGCGGTGCCTGCGCCTGAGCCTCTACGAGA
GGGAAGGAACGCTGCTCCGAGCTCCGCGTCGCGTCGCGTAGATTCGCGTCGCCGTCGACCTCAGAGGCGG
GGCCGGAAGCGCTACGGTTTGACCCCCGAGTCCCTCTGTTCCCGAAGGGGCGGCCGTCTTTCTCCCGACC
CGCTCCGCCTCCTCTCCTTCTTCCCCATTACCCGGAGGCCGAAGCCCCCAGCCAGGGCGGGGCGGCGCAG
CCCGAGCTCCCGGACCCGGAAGAAGCGCCATCTCCCGCCTCCACCATGGGTGCTGGTGCAACGGGGAGGG
CTATGGATGGACCAAGGCTCCTTCTTCTTTTGCTCTTGGGCGTTAGTCTGGGTGGAGCTAAAGAGGCATG
CCCCACCGGACTTTACACACATTCCGGTGAGTGTTGCAAGGCCTGCAACCTGGGAGAAGGCGTCGCTCAA
CCCTGCGGGGCGAATCAAACCGTATGCGAACCTTGCCTCGATTCTGTTACATTCTCCGATGTCGTCTCTG
CGACGGAACCCTGCAAGCCATGCACGGAATGTGTCGGGTTGCAAAGTATGTCAGCTCCTTGCGTTGAAGC
AGACGATGCGGTGTGTAGATGTGCCTATGGGTATTATCAAGACGAAACGACGGGACGGTGTGAAGCATGT
CGAGTATGCGAGGCGGGCAGTGGCCTCGTCTTCTCTTGTCAGGACAAGCAAAACACTGTCTGTGAAGAAT
GCCCTGATGGGACTTATAGTGATGAGGCGAATCACGTCGATCCATGTCTTCCCTGTACTGTCTGTGAAGA
CACTGAGAGACAATTGCGAGAGTGTACGCGATGGGCCGACGCAGAGTGCGAGGAGATCCCAGGTCGATGG
ATAACCAGGTCAACCCCTCCTGAGGGATCTGATAGTACCGCGCCCTCCACCCAAGAACCCGAAGCTCCAC
CTGAGCAAGACCTCATAGCGTCCACAGTAGCAGGAGTTGTCACAACCGTCATGGGAAGTTCACAACCAGT
AGTTACCAGGGGTACCACGGATAACCTCATTCCGGTGTACTGCAGCATTCTCGCCGCTGTGGTTGTCGGA
CTTGTTGCATACATTGCCTTCAAACGCTGGAATAGCCGCGCCAAGCGCTCGGGTTCGGGTGCCACCAACT
TCAGCCTGCTGAAGCAGGCCGGCGACGTGGAGGAGAACCCCGGCCCCGAGCCGACCGCACCGAGTCTGAC
GGAGGAGGACCTCACTGAAGTGAAGAAGGACGTGAGTAACGCAGCTGTGCCCAGGGCGGGCGGGGGCGGG
CTGCAGCCCAGCGGGAGACGAAAGCGGAAGCCTGGAGTCCGAGGACAAGGAGGATCCTCCAGGTCGGAGG
AGCGGAAAGTCCTAGCACAGGAGGACTGTGGCGAGCCCTGCATCCGAGGGACCTTGGTGGCAGTGATCCT
CCAGTGATCTGTCAATCCAGGTTTTACATCGCTAAACGCAGAGCTTGGGCTTTGTTGCCAAGTGGTGTCC
TCTAGAGTCGACCTGCAGAGGCTAGGTGGAGGCTCAGTGATGATAAGTCTGCGATGGTGGATGCATGTGT
CATGGTCATAGCTGTTTCCTGTGTGAAATTGTTATCCGCTCAGAGGGCACAATCCTATTCCGCGCTATCC
GACAATCTCCAAGACATTAGGTGGAGTTCAGTTCGGCGTATGGCATATGTCGCTGGAAAGAACATGTGAG
CAAAAGGCCAGCAAAAGGCCAGGAACCGTAAAAAGGCCGCGTTGCTGGCGTTTTTCCATAGGCTCCGCCC
CCCTGACGAGCATCACAAAAATCGACGCTCAAGTCAGAGGTGGCGAAACCCGACAGGACTATAAAGATAC
CAGGCGTTTCCCCCTGGAAGCTCCCTCGTGCGCTCTCCTGTTCCGACCCTGCCGCTTACCGGATACCTGT
CCGCCTTTCTCCCTTCGGGAAGCGTGGCGCTTTCTCATAGCTCACGCTGTAGGTATCTCAGTTCGGTGTA
GGTCGTTCGCTCCAAGCTGGGCTGTGTGCACGAACCCCCCGTTCAGCCCGACCGCTGCGCCTTATCCGGT
AACTATCGTCTTGAGTCCAACCCGGTAAGACACGACTTATCGCCACTGGCAGCAGCCACTGGTAACAGGA
TTAGCAGAGCGAGGTATGTAGGCGGTGCTACAGAGTTCTTGAAGTGGTGGCCTAACTACGGCTACACTAG
AAGAACAGTATTTGGTATCTGCGCTCTGCTGAAGCCAGTTACCTTCGGAAAAAGAGTTGGTAGCTCTTGA
TCCGGCAAACAAACCACCGCTGGTAGCGGTGGTTTTTTTGTTTGCAAGCAGCAGATTACGCGCAGAAAAA
AAGGATCTCAAGAAGATCCTTTGATCTTTTCTACGGGGTCTGACGCTCTATTCAACAAAGCCGCCGTCCC
GTCAAGTCAGCGTAAATGGGTAGGGGGCTTCAAATCGTCCTCGTGATACCAATTCGGAGCCTGCTTTTTT
GTACAAACTTGTTGATAATGGCAATTCAAGGATCTTCACCTAGATCCTTTTAAATTAAAAATGAAGTTTT
AAATCAATCTAAAGTATATATGAGTAAACTTGGTCTGACAGTTACCAATGCTTAATCAGTGAGGCACCTA
TCTCAGCGATCTGTCTATTTCGTTCATCCATAGTTGCCTGACTCCCCGTCGTGTAGATAACTACGATACG
GGAGGGCTTACCATCTGGCCCCAGTGCTGCAATGATACCGCGAGAGCCACGCTCACCGGCTCCAGATTTA
TCAGCAATAAACCAGCCAGCCGGAAGGGCCGAGCGCAGAAGTGGTCCTGCAACTTTATCCGCCTCCATCC
AGTCTATTAATTGTTGCCGGGAAGCTAGAGTAAGTAGTTCGCCAGTTAATAGTTTGCGCAACGTTGTTGC
CATTGCTACAGGCATCGTGGTGTCACGCTCGTCGTTTGGTATGGCTTCATTCAGCTCCGGTTCCCAACGA
TCAAGGCGAGTTACATGATCCCCCATGTTGTGCAAAAAAGCGGTTAGCTCCTTCGGTCCTCCGATCGTTG
TCAGAAGTAAGTTGGCCGCAGTGTTATCACTCATGGTTATGGCAGCACTGCATAATTCTCTTACTGTCAT
GCCATCCGTAAGATGCTTTTCTGTGACTGGTGAGTACTCAACCAAGTCATTCTGAGAATAGTGTATGCGG
CGACCGAGTTGCTCTTGCCCGGCGTCAATACGGGATAATACCGCGCCACATAGCAGAACTTTAAAAGTGC
TCATCATTGGAAAACGTTCTTCGGGGCGAAAACTCTCAAGGATCTTACCGCTGTTGAGATCCAGTTCGAT
GTAACCCACTCGTGCACCCAACTGATCTTCAGCATCTTTTACTTTCACCAGCGTTTCTGGGTGAGCAAAA
ACAGGAAGGCAAAATGCCGCAAAAAAGGGAATAAGGGCGACACGGAAATGTTGAATACTCATACTCTTCC
TTTTTCAATATTATTGAAGCATTTATCAGGGTTATTGTCTCATGAGCGGATACATATTTGAATGTATTTA
GAAAAATAAACAAATAGGGGTTCCGCGCACATTTCCCCGAAAAGTGCCAGATACCTGAAACAAAACCCAT
CGTACGGCCAAGGAAGTCTCCAATAACTGTGATCCACCACAAGCGCCAGGGTTTTCCCAGTCACGACGTT
GTAAAACGACGGCCAGTCATGCATAATCCGCACGCATCTGGAATAAGGAAGTGCCATTCCGCCT
